>Addgene plasmid #206177 | pcDNA3.1_RFP | addgene full sequence | sequence record 415383 | Addgene NGS Result
GACGGATCGGGAGATCTCCCGATCCCCTATGGTGCACTCTCAGTACAATCTGCTCTGATGCCGCATAGTT
AAGCCAGTATCTGCTCCCTGCTTGTGTGTTGGAGGTCGCTGAGTAGTGCGCGAGCAAAATTTAAGCTACA
ACAAGGCAAGGCTTGACCGACAATTGCATGAAGAATCTGCTTAGGGTTAGGCGTTTTGCGCTGCTTCGCG
ATGTACGGGCCAGATATACGCGTTGACATTGATTATTGACTAGTTATTAATAGTAATCAATTACGGGGTC
ATTAGTTCATAGCCCATATATGGAGTTCCGCGTTACATAACTTACGGTAAATGGCCCGCCTGGCTGACCG
CCCAACGACCCCCGCCCATTGACGTCAATAATGACGTATGTTCCCATAGTAACGCCAATAGGGACTTTCC
ATTGACGTCAATGGGTGGAGTATTTACGGTAAACTGCCCACTTGGCAGTACATCAAGTGTATCATATGCC
AAGTACGCCCCCTATTGACGTCAATGACGGTAAATGGCCCGCCTGGCATTATGCCCAGTACATGACCTTA
TGGGACTTTCCTACTTGGCAGTACATCTACGTATTAGTCATCGCTATTACCATGGTGATGCGGTTTTGGC
AGTACATCAATGGGCGTGGATAGCGGTTTGACTCACGGGGATTTCCAAGTCTCCACCCCATTGACGTCAA
TGGGAGTTTGTTTTGGCACCAAAATCAACGGGACTTTCCAAAATGTCGTAACAACTCCGCCCCATTGACG
CAAATGGGCGGTAGGCGTGTACGGTGGGAGGTCTATATAAGCAGAGCTCTCTGGCTAACTAGAGAACCCA
CTGCTTACTGGCTTATCGAAATTAATACGACTCACTATAGGGAGACCCAAGCTGGCTAGCGTTTAAACTT
AAGCTTATGGTGTCTAAGGGCGAAGAGCTGATTAAGGAGAACATGCACATGAAGCTGTACATGGAGGGCA
CCGTGAACAACCACCACTTCAAGTGCACATCCGAGGGCGAAGGCAAGCCCTACGAGGGCACCCAGACCAT
GAGAATCAAGGTGGTCGAGGGCGGCCCTCTCCCCTTCGCCTTCGACATCCTGGCTACCAGCTTCATGTAC
GGCAGCAGAACCTTCATCAACCACACCCAGGGCATCCCCGATTTCTTTAAGCAGTCCTTCCCTGAGGGCT
TCACATGGGAGAGAGTCACCACATACGAGGACGGGGGCGTGCTGACCGCTACCCAGGACACCAGCCTCCA
GGACGGCTGCCTCATCTACAACGTCAAGATCAGAGGGGTGAACTTCCCATCCAACGGCCCTGTGATGCAG
AAGAAAACACTCGGCTGGGAGGCCAACACCGAGATGCTGTACCCCGCTGACGGCGGCCTGGAAGGCAGAA
CCGACATGGCCCTGAAGCTCGTGGGCGGGGGCCACCTGATCTGCAACTTCAAGACCACATACAGATCCAA
GAAACCCGCTAAGAACCTCAAGATGCCCGGCGTCTACTATGTGGACCACAGACTGGAAAGAATCAAGGAG
GCCGACAAAGAGACCTACGTCGAGCAGCACGAGGTGGCTGTGGCCAGATACTGCGACCTCCCTAGCAAAC
TGGGGCACAAACTTAATTAATCTAGAGGGCCCGTTTAAACCCGCTGATCAGCCTCGACTGTGCCTTCTAG
TTGCCAGCCATCTGTTGTTTGCCCCTCCCCCGTGCCTTCCTTGACCCTGGAAGGTGCCACTCCCACTGTC
CTTTCCTAATAAAATGAGGAAATTGCATCGCATTGTCTGAGTAGGTGTCATTCTATTCTGGGGGGTGGGG
TGGGGCAGGACAGCAAGGGGGAGGATTGGGAAGACAATAGCAGGCATGCTGGGGATGCGGTGGGCTCTAT
GGCTTCTGAGGCGGAAAGAACCAGCTGGGGCTCTAGGGGGTATCCCC
[124 nt withheld, positions 1938-2061]
C
[91 nt withheld, positions 2063-2153]
A
[49 nt withheld, positions 2155-2203]
CCTTTGACGTTGGAGTCCACGTTCTTT
[37 nt withheld, positions 2231-2267]
ACCCTATCTCGGTCTATTCTTTTGATTTATAAGGGATTTTGCCGATTTCGGCCTATTGGTTAAAAAATGA
GCTGATTTAACAAAAATTTAACGCGAATTAATTCTGTGGAATGTGTGTCAGTTAGGGTGTGGAAAGTCCC
CAGGCTCCCCAGCAGGCAGAAGTATGCAAAGCATGCATCTCAATTAGTCAGCAACCAGGTGTGGAAAGTC
CCCAGGCTCCCCAGCAGGCAGAAGTATGCAAAGCATGCATCTCAATTAGTCAGCAACCATAGTCCCGCCC
CTAACTCCGCCCATCCCGCCCCTAACTCCGCCCAGTTCCGCCCATTCTCCGCCCCATGGCTGACTAATTT
TTTTTATTTATGCAGAGGCCGAGGCCGCCTCTGCCTCTGAGCTATTCCAGAAGTAGTGAGGAGGCTTTTT
TGGAGGCCTAGGCTTTTGCAAAAAGCTCCCGGGAGCTTGTATATCCATTTTCGGATCTGATCAAGAGACA
GGATGAGGATCGTTTCGCATGATTGAACAAGATGGATTGCACGCAGGTTCTCCGGCCGCTTGGGTGGAGA
GGCTATTCGGCTATGACTGGGCACAACAGACAATCGGCTGCTCTGATGCCGCCGTGTTCCGGCTGTCAGC
GCAGGGGCGCCCGGTTCTTTTTGTCAAGACCGACCTGTCCGGTGCCCTGAATGAACTGCAGGACGAGGCA
GCGCGGCTATCGTGGCTGGCCACGACGGGCGTTCCTTGCGCAGCTGTGCTCGACGTTGTCACTGAAGCGG
GAAGGGACTGGCTGCTATTGGGCGAAGTGCCGGGGCAGGATCTCCTGTCATCTCACCTTGCTCCTGCCGA
GAAAGTATCCATCATGGCTGATGCAATGCGGCGGCTGCATACGCTTGATCCGGCTACCTGCCCATTCGAC
CACCAAGCGAAACATCGCATCGAGCGAGCACGTACTCGGATGGAAGCCGGTCTTGTCGATCAGGATGATC
TGGACGAAGAGCATCAGGGGCTCGCGCCAGCCGAACTGTTCGCCAGGCTCAAGGCGCGCATGCCCGACGG
CGAGGATCTCGTCGTGACCCATGGCGATGCCTGCTTGCCGAATATCATGGTGGAAAATGGCCGCTTTTCT
GGATTCATCGACTGTGGCCGGCTGGGTGTGGCGGACCGCTATCAGGACATAGCGTTGGCTACCCGTGATA
TTGCTGAAGAGCTTGGCGGCGAATGGGCTGACCGCTTCCTCGTGCTTTACGGTATCGCCGCTCCCGATTC
GCAGCGCATCGCCTTCTATCGCCTTCTTGACGAGTTCTTCTGAGCGGGACTCTGGGGTTCGAAATGACCG
ACCAAGCGACGCCCAACCTGCCATCACGAGATTTCGATTCCACCGCCGCCTTCTATGAAAGGTTGGGCTT
CGGAATCGTTTTCCGGGACGCCGGCTGGATGATCCTCCAGCGCGGGGATCTCATGCTGGAGTTCTTCGCC
CACCCCAACTTGTTTATTGCAGCTTATAATGGTTACAAATAAAGCAATAGCATCACAAATTTCACAAATA
AAGCATTTTTTTCACTGCATTCTAGTTGTGGTTTGTCCAAACTCATCAATGTATCTTATCATGTCTGTAT
ACCGTCGACCTCTAGCTAGAGCTTGGCGTAATCATGGTCATAGCTGTTTCCTGTGTGAAATTGTTATCCG
CTCACAATTCCACACAACATACGAGCCGGAAGCATAAAGTGTAAAGCCTGGGGTGCCTAATGAGTGAGCT
AACTCACATTAATTGCGTTGCGCTCACTGCCCGCTTTCCAGTCGGGAAACCTGTCGTGCCAGCTGCATTA
ATGAATCGGCCAACGCGCGGGGAGAGGCGGTTTGCGTATTGGGCGCTCTTCCGCTTCCTCGCTCACTGAC
TCGCTGCGCTCGGTCGTTCGGCTGCGGCGAGCGGTATCAGCTCACTCAAAGGCGGTAATACGGTTATCCA
CAGAATCAGGGGATAACGCAGGAAAGAACATGTGAGCAAAAGGCCAGCAAAAGGCCAGGAACCGTAAAAA
GGCCGCGTTGCTGGCGTTTTTCCATAGGCTCCGCCCCCCTGACGAGCATCACAAAAATCGACGCTCAAGT
CAGAGGTGGCGAAACCCGACAGGACTATAAAGATACCAGGCGTTTCCCCCTGGAAGCTCCCTCGTGCGCT
CTCCTGTTCCGACCCTGCCGCTTACCGGATACCTGTCCGCCTTTCTCCCTTCGGGAAGCGTGGCGCTTTC
TCATAGCTCACGCTGTAGGTATCTCAGTTCGGTGTAGGTCGTTCGCTCCAAGCTGGGCTGTGTGCACGAA
CCCCCCGTTCAGCCCGACCGCTGCGCCTTATCCGGTAACTATCGTCTTGAGTCCAACCCGGTAAGACACG
ACTTATCGCCACTGGCAGCAGCCACTGGTAACAGGATTAGCAGAGCGAGGTATGTAGGCGGTGCTACAGA
GTTCTTGAAGTGGTGGCCTAACTACGGCTACACTAGAAGAACAGTATTTGGTATCTGCGCTCTGCTGAAG
CCAGTTACCTTCGGAAAAAGAGTTGGTAGCTCTTGATCCGGCAAACAAACCACCGCTGGTAGCGGTGGTT
TTTTTGTTTGCAAGCAGCAGATTACGCGCAGAAAAAAAGGATCTCAAGAAGATCCTTTGATCTTTTCTAC
GGGGTCTGACGCTCAGTGGAACGAAAACTCACGTTAAGGGATTTTGGTCATGAGATTATCAAAAAGGATC
TTCACCTAGATCCTTTTAAATTAAAAATGAAGTTTTAAATCAATCTAAAGTATATATGAGTAAACTTGGT
CTGACAGTTACCAATGCTTAATCAGTGAGGCACCTATCTCAGCGATCTGTCTATTTCGTTCATCCATAGT
TGCCTGACTCCCCGTCGTGTAGATAACTACGATACGGGAGGGCTTACCATCTGGCCCCAGTGCTGCAATG
ATACCGCGAGACCCACGCTCACCGGCTCCAGATTTATCAGCAATAAACCAGCCAGCCGGAAGGGCCGAGC
GCAGAAGTGGTCCTGCAACTTTATCCGCCTCCATCCAGTCTATTAATTGTTGCCGGGAAGCTAGAGTAAG
TAGTTCGCCAGTTAATAGTTTGCGCAACGTTGTTGCCATTGCTACAGGCATCGTGGTGTCACGCTCGTCG
TTTGGTATGGCTTCATTCAGCTCCGGTTCCCAACGATCAAGGCGAGTTACATGATCCCCCATGTTGTGCA
AAAAAGCGGTTAGCTCCTTCGGTCCTCCGATCGTTGTCAGAAGTAAGTTGGCCGCAGTGTTATCACTCAT
GGTTATGGCAGCACTGCATAATTCTCTTACTGTCATGCCATCCGTAAGATGCTTTTCTGTGACTGGTGAG
TACTCAACCAAGTCATTCTGAGAATAGTGTATGCGGCGACCGAGTTGCTCTTGCCCGGCGTCAATACGGG
ATAATACCGCGCCACATAGCAGAACTTTAAAAGTGCTCATCATTGGAAAACGTTCTTCGGGGCGAAAACT
CTCAAGGATCTTACCGCTGTTGAGATCCAGTTCGATGTAACCCACTCGTGCACCCAACTGATCTTCAGCA
TCTTTTACTTTCACCAGCGTTTCTGGGTGAGCAAAAACAGGAAGGCAAAATGCCGCAAAAAAGGGAATAA
GGGCGACACGGAAATGTTGAATACTCATACTCTTCCTTTTTCAATATTATTGAAGCATTTATCAGGGTTA
TTGTCTCATGAGCGGATACATATTTGAATGTATTTAGAAAAATAAACAAATAGGGGTTCCGCGCACATTT
CCCCGAAAAGTGCCACCTGACGTC
Features (pLannotate 1.2.2; 20 found; start..end, strand, type, name):
     28..80      -  misc_feature   bom (fragment): basis of mobility region from pBR322
    235..614     +  enhancer       CMV enhancer: human cytomegalovirus immediate early enhancer
    615..818     +  promoter       CMV promoter: human cytomegalovirus (CMV) immediate early promoter
    814..847     +  LTR            5' LTR (truncated) (fragment): truncated 5' long terminal repeat (LTR) from HIV-1
    863..881     +  promoter       T7 promoter: promoter for bacteriophage T7 RNA polymerase
    917..1628    +  CDS            TagRFP (fragment): monomeric derivative of red fluorescent protein from Entacmaea quadricolor (Merzlyak et al., 2007) mammalian codon-optimized
   1668..1892    +  polyA_signal   bGH poly(A) signal: bovine growth hormone polyadenylation signal
   1896..1917    +  promoter       SV40 promoter (fragment): SV40 enhancer and early promoter
   1938..2366    +  rep_origin     f1 ori (sequence partly withheld): f1 bacteriophage origin of replication; arrow indicates direction of (+) strand synthesis
   2380..2709    +  promoter       SV40 promoter: SV40 enhancer and early promoter
   2776..3567    +  CDS            neo: KKA2_KLEPN - Also known as kan, nptII. Experimental evidence at protein level: Swiss-Prot protein existence level 1. Resistance to kanamycin, neomycin, paromomycin, ribostamycin, butirosin and gentamicin B. From Klebsiella pneumoniae.
   3591..3749    +  CDS            ble (fragment): BLE_KLEPN - Experimental evidence at protein level: Swiss-Prot protein existence level 1. Binding protein with a strong affinity to the bleomycin family of antibiotics. Binds to CL990; an antimitotic-antibiotic compound. From Klebsiella pneumoniae.
   3744..3865    +  polyA_signal   SV40 poly(A) signal: SV40 polyadenylation signal
   3938..3954    -  protein_bind   lac operator: The lac repressor binds to the lac operator to inhibit transcription in E. coli. This inhibition can be relieved by adding lactose or isopropyl-β-D-thiogalactopyranoside (IPTG). lac repressor encoded by lacI
   3962..3992    -  promoter       lac promoter: promoter for the E. coli lac operon
   4007..4028    -  protein_bind   CAP binding site: CAP binding activates transcription in the presence of cAMP. E. coli catabolite activator protein
   4041..4133    -  CDS            lacI (fragment): lac repressor; lacI; The lac repressor binds to the lac operator to inhibit transcription in E. coli. This inhibition can be relieved by adding lactose or isopropyl-β-D-thiogalactopyranoside (IPTG).
   4316..4904    -  rep_origin     ori: high-copy-number ColE1/pMB1/pBR322/pUC origin of replication
   5075..5935    -  CDS            AmpR: β-lactamase; bla; confers resistance to ampicillin, carbenicillin, and related antibiotics
   5936..6040    -  promoter       AmpR promoter: bla
