[The description below was written by a language model from this plasmid's Addgene catalogue record and pLannotate feature annotations shown in this document.]
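Description:
pcDNA3.1_RFP is a mammalian expression plasmid built on the pcDNA3.1(+) backbone and carrying a red fluorescent protein as its only payload. The full sequence record is about 6.1 kb. In bacteria it is maintained through a high-copy ColE1/pUC-type origin and selected with ampicillin via the β-lactamase gene and its own promoter. An f1 phage origin is also present, which in principle allows single-stranded DNA production. For mammalian cells, a separate cassette places the neomycin phosphotransferase gene between the SV40 enhancer/early promoter and an SV40 polyadenylation signal, so that stably transfected cells can be selected with G418.

The RFP insert, recorded as 726 bp and cloned between the HindIII and XbaI sites, sits downstream of the human cytomegalovirus immediate-early enhancer and promoter and is followed by the bovine growth hormone polyadenylation signal, giving strong constitutive expression. The catalogue entry simply calls the insert "RFP" with species "other". The automated annotation matches it to TagRFP, a monomeric, mammalian codon-optimised derivative of the Entacmaea quadricolor red fluorescent protein, although the match is flagged as partial, so the exact variant is not certain from the record. A T7 promoter lies between the CMV promoter and the coding sequence, a standard backbone feature usable for in vitro transcription or as a sequencing primer site. No tags or fusion partners are annotated. Several short fragment hits (HIV-1 LTR, ble, lacI, bom, lac promoter/operator) appear to be backbone remnants or similarity matches rather than functional elements. The stated purpose is mammalian expression of RFP, which suits use as a fluorescent reporter or transfection marker.
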