Addgene plasmid #206177: pcDNA3.1_RFP
Purpose: mammalian expression of RFP
Depositing lab: Christopher Goodnow. Depositing organization: Garvan Institute of Medical Research. Publication: SAMD9L autoinflammatory or ataxia pancytopenia disease mutations activate cell-autonomous translational repression. Russell AJ, Gray PE, Ziegler JB, Kim YJ, Smith S, Sewell WA, Goodnow CC. Proc Natl Acad Sci U S A. 2021 Aug 24;118(34):e2110190118. doi: 10.1073/pnas.2110190118. PubMed 34417303.
Backbone
  Vector backbone: pcDNA3.1(+)
  Vector type: Mammalian Expression
  Selectable markers: Neomycin (select with G418)
Growth in bacteria
  Bacterial resistance: Ampicillin, 100 μg/mL
  Growth temperature: 37°C
  Growth strain: DH5alpha
  Copy number: High Copy
Gene/Insert
  Gene/Insert name: RFP
  Species: other
  Insert size (bp): 726
  Mutation: NA
  Promoter: CMV
  Cloning method: Restriction Enzyme; 5′ cloning site HindIII (unknown if destroyed); 3′ cloning site XbaI (unknown if destroyed)
Terms and licenses: Academic/Nonprofit Terms; Industry Terms: Not Available to Industry
How to cite: pcDNA3.1_RFP was a gift from Christopher Goodnow (Addgene plasmid # 206177 ; http://n2t.net/addgene:206177 ; RRID:Addgene_206177)
